>Addgene plasmid #18492 | T4 Lysozyme M102A WT* | addgene partial sequence | sequence record 24278 | 3primeUP
TANGAAAAAGCCCGCTCATTAGGCGGGCTCAGATCTGCTCATGTTTGACAGCTTATCATCGATAAGCTTC
GGCAATAAATTCTTGATATGTTTTCATATGTTTCCTTTAAATATTTTAATTAGTAATTGTCTATTCAAGT
AATTGTGAATATACTATCACAATTCCAAGAGAAAGTAAACAGCTTTATAGATTTTTATACGCGTCCCAAG
TGCCAGTTCTAAACGTTGTAATGACTCGTTTTGCGCGATTAGGTGTTTGATTATACCATCTACTTTTAGC
TAAGTTAACTGCTGCTTCATCCCAGCGTTTTTGTTGAAGCATACGTAAAGAGTTAGTAAATCCTGCCACA
CCGGTTTCTCCCATTTGGAAAACCGCATTAATCAATGCAGCGCGACGAACCGCATCAAGAGAATCATAAA
CCGGTTTTAATTTAGCATTTCTCAGAATTCCGCGAACAGCAGCATCAACATCCTGATTAAAGAGTTTTTC
AGCCTCATCTTTTGTAATTACACCATTAGTATTACGCCCAATAGCTTTATCTAATTCAGATTTAGCAGCA
TTAAGTGATGGACTTTTTGTAAGCAAATGACCGATGCCAATAGTGTAATAGCCTTCTGTGTCTTTATAGA
TTTTAAGTCTAAGACCTTCATCTATACGTAACATTTCAAATATATTCATAATACCTCCTAAGCATCGATG
GATCCTGTTTCCTGTGTGAAATTGTTATCCGCTCACAATTCCACACATTATACGAGCCGATGATTAATTG
TCAACAGGGGGATGGGGAGTAGCTGATCCTGTTCCNGGTGAATGTACCGCTCACATCCCACNN
