[The description below was written by a language model from this plasmid's Addgene catalogue record.]
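Description:
T4 Lysozyme M102A WT* is a bacterial expression plasmid built on the pHS1403 backbone (about 5 kb without insert) that carries the bacteriophage T4 lysozyme gene (gene e), an insert of roughly 600 bp. It is maintained as a high-copy plasmid in E. coli under ampicillin selection. The record does not name the origin of replication, the promoter driving expression, or any fusion tags, and no feature table is provided, so these details of the backbone cannot be stated here.

The insert was cloned by restriction digestion between a 5′ BamHI site and a 3′ HindIII site, both of which remain intact, so the coding region can be excised or transferred as a cassette. According to the depositor's notes, the BamHI site lies 27 bp from the start codon and the HindIII site 115 bp from the stop codon, meaning short untranslated flanks accompany the open reading frame. The encoded protein carries the substitution M102A, replacing methionine 102 with alanine, in a background labelled "WT*". The record does not define that label; in the T4 lysozyme literature it usually refers to a cysteine-free pseudo-wild-type version of the enzyme used as the reference background for engineered mutants.

The record does not state an intended use. A point mutant of this kind, truncating a large side chain to alanine, is consistent with producing recombinant protein in bacteria for studies of protein stability, folding and structure, for which T4 lysozyme is a widely used model system. Distribution is limited to academic and nonprofit users.
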