Addgene plasmid #18492: T4 Lysozyme M102A WT*
Depositing lab: Brian Matthews. Depositing organization: University of Oregon.
Backbone
  Vector backbone: pHS1403
  Backbone size w/o insert (bp): 5000
  Vector type: Bacterial Expression
Growth in bacteria
  Bacterial resistance: Ampicillin, 100 μg/mL
  Growth temperature: 37°C
  Growth strain: DH5alpha
  Copy number: High Copy
Gene/Insert
  Gene/Insert name: T4 Lysozyme
  Species: Bacteriophage T4
  Insert size (bp): 600
  Mutation: M102A WT*
  GenBank ID: NP_049736
  Entrez Gene: e (a.k.a. T4p123)
  Cloning method: Restriction Enzyme; 5′ cloning site BamHI (not destroyed); 3′ cloning site HindIII (not destroyed)
  Sequencing primers: 5′ na; 3′ GGCGTATCACGAGGCCC
Terms and licenses: Academic/Nonprofit Terms; Industry Terms: Not Available to Industry
Depositor comments: The BamHI site is 27 bp from the ATG and the HindIII site is 115 bp from the stop.
How to cite: T4 Lysozyme M102A WT* was a gift from Brian Matthews (Addgene plasmid # 18492 ; http://n2t.net/addgene:18492 ; RRID:Addgene_18492)
